Addgene plasmid #136838: pEBTetBl-CLIP-HsSAS6
Purpose: Mammalian expression of the centrosomal protein SAS6 N-terminally fused to CLIP-tag
Depositing lab: Kai Johnsson. Depositing organization: Swiss Federal Institute of Technology (EPFL). Publication: Selective chemical crosslinking reveals a Cep57-Cep63-Cep152 centrosomal complex. Lukinavicius G, Lavogina D, Orpinell M, Umezawa K, Reymond L, Garin N, Gonczy P, Johnsson K. Curr Biol. 2013 Feb 4;23(3):265-70. doi: 10.1016/j.cub.2012.12.030. Epub 2013 Jan 17. PubMed 23333316.
Backbone
  Vector backbone: pEBTetBl
  Backbone size w/o insert (bp): 10946
  Vector type: Mammalian Expression
  Selectable markers: Blasticidin
Growth in bacteria
  Bacterial resistance: Ampicillin, 100 μg/mL
  Growth temperature: 37°C
  Growth strain: DH5alpha
  Copy number: High Copy
Gene/Insert
  Gene/Insert name: CLIP-SAS6
  Species: H. sapiens (human), Synthetic
  Insert size (bp): 2859
  Entrez Gene: SASS6 (a.k.a. MCPH14, SAS-6, SAS6)
  Promoter: CMV-TetO2
  Tag / fusion protein: FLAG-tag / His-tag (N terminal on insert)
  Cloning method: Gateway Cloning
  Sequencing primers: 5′ CMV_Fwd; 3′ BGH_Rev
Terms and licenses: Academic/Nonprofit Terms; Industry Terms: Not Available to Industry
How to cite: pEBTetBl-CLIP-HsSAS6 was a gift from Kai Johnsson (Addgene plasmid # 136838 ; http://n2t.net/addgene:136838 ; RRID:Addgene_136838)
