[The description below was written by a language model from this plasmid's Addgene catalogue record and pLannotate feature annotations shown in this document.]
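Description:
pEBTetBl-CLIP-HsSAS6 is a mammalian expression plasmid built on the pEBTetBl backbone, an Epstein-Barr virus-derived episomal vector with a self-contained tetracycline-regulated expression system. In E. coli it is maintained at high copy through a ColE1/pUC-type origin with ampicillin resistance. In mammalian cells the EBV oriP element together with an EBNA1 coding sequence allows the plasmid to replicate and persist as an episome. An SV40 promoter-driven blasticidin S deaminase cassette provides selection with blasticidin. Short fragments of EBV genes and pBR322 sequences (tet promoter, TcR, bom) appear to be backbone remnants.

The payload is human SASS6 (SAS-6), the centriolar scaffolding protein that establishes nine-fold symmetry, fused at its N-terminus to CLIP-tag. The annotation software labels the CLIP-tag as an MGMT fragment because the tag is an engineered derivative of human O6-alkylguanine-DNA alkyltransferase. It reacts covalently with benzylcytosine substrates. The record also lists N-terminal FLAG and His tags, of which only the His stretch is annotated. SASS6 was inserted by Gateway recombination and is flanked by attB1 and attB2 sites. Expression is driven by a CMV enhancer/promoter carrying two tet operator sites (CMV-TetO2) and is terminated by the bGH polyadenylation signal. A separate cassette on the same plasmid (RSV promoter, β-globin intron, SV40 poly(A)) expresses TetR, which represses the CMV-TetO2 promoter until tetracycline or doxycycline is added.

The associated publication uses selective chemical crosslinking to study centrosomal protein complexes, which fits inducible expression of a fusion that can be covalently labelled. The sequenced and depositor full sequences differ by about 100 bp, largely within oriP, but share the same feature layout.
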