Features (pLannotate 1.2.2; 31 found; start..end, strand, type, name):
     85..196     +  polyA_signal   bGH poly(A) signal: bovine growth hormone polyadenylation signal
    737..2526    -  rep_origin     oriP: Epstein-Barr virus oriP replication origin (Yates et al., 2000)
   2527..2745    -  CDS            gL (fragment): GL_EBVB9 - Experimental evidence at protein level: Swiss-Prot protein existence level 1. The heterodimer glycoprotein H-glycoprotein L is required for the fusion of viral and plasma membranes leading to virus entry into the host cell. Acts as a functional inhibitor of gH and maintains gH in an inhibited form. Upon binding to host integrins, gL dissociates from gH leading to activation of the viral fusion glycoproteins gB and gH. Fusion of EBV with B-lymphocytes requires the additional receptor- binding protein gp42, which forms a complex with gH/gL. The heterodimer gH/gL targets also host EPHA
   2828..4755    -  CDS            EBNA1 (fragment): Epstein-Barr nuclear antigen 1, also known as EBNA-1 crucial for latent viral infection, and for episomal amplification of vectors containing the oriP origin (Okita et al., 2013)
   4793..5137    -  CDS            BRRF2_EBVB9 (fragment): Protein inferred from homology: Swiss-Prot protein existence level 3. From Epstein-Barr virus (strain B95-8) (HHV-4) (Human herpesvirus 4).
   5140..5163    -  promoter       tet promoter (fragment): E. coli promoter for tetracycline efflux protein gene
   5276..5380    +  promoter       AmpR promoter: bla
   5381..6241    +  CDS            AmpR: β-lactamase; bla; confers resistance to ampicillin, carbenicillin, and related antibiotics
   6412..7000    +  rep_origin     ori: high-copy-number ColE1/pMB1/pBR322/pUC origin of replication
   7046..7169    -  CDS            TcR (fragment): tetracycline efflux protein; tet; confers resistance to tetracycline
   7207..7504    +  promoter       SV40 promoter: SV40 enhancer and early promoter
   7526..7908    +  CDS            BSD (fragment): blasticidin S deaminase; Aspergillus terreus BSD; confers resistance to blasticidin
   7952..8086    +  polyA_signal   SV40 poly(A) signal: SV40 polyadenylation signal
   8208..8260    -  misc_feature   bom (fragment): basis of mobility region from pBR322
   8391..8484    +  ncRNA          Retro dr1: Accession: RF00214 - Retrovirus direct repeat 1 (dr1)
   8520..8781    +  promoter       RSV promoter: Rous sarcoma virus enhancer/promoter
   8807..8867    +  promoter       SV40 promoter (fragment): SV40 early promoter
   8898..9470    +  intron         β-globin intron: intron from rabbit β-globin gene
   9525..9543    +  promoter       T7 promoter: promoter for bacteriophage T7 RNA polymerase
   9554..10174   +  CDS            tetR: TETR2_ECOLX - Experimental evidence at protein level: Swiss-Prot protein existence level 1. TetR is the repressor of the tetracycline resistance element; its N-terminal region forms a helix-turn-helix structure and binds DNA. Binding of tetracycline to TetR reduces the repressor affinity for the tetracycline resistance gene (tetA) promoter operator sites. From Escherichia coli.
  10216..10337   +  polyA_signal   SV40 poly(A) signal: SV40 polyadenylation signal
  10392..10771   +  enhancer       CMV enhancer: human cytomegalovirus immediate early enhancer
  10772..10975   +  promoter       CMV promoter: human cytomegalovirus (CMV) immediate early promoter
  10977..10996   +  promoter       PLtetO-1 promoter (fragment): modified phage lambda PL promoter with tet operator sites (Lutz and Bujard, 1997)
  10998..11017   +  promoter       PLtetO-1 promoter (fragment): modified phage lambda PL promoter with tet operator sites (Lutz and Bujard, 1997)
  11025..11058   +  promoter       TRE3GV promoter (fragment): 3rd-generation Tet-responsive promoter that can be activated by binding of Tet-On® 3G, optimized for retroviral and lentiviral vectors
  11174..11191   +  CDS            9xHis (fragment): 9xHis affinity tag
  11192..11734   +  CDS            MGMT (fragment): MGMT_HUMAN - Experimental evidence at protein level: Swiss-Prot protein existence level 1. Involved in the cellular defense against the biological effects of O6-methylguanine (O6-MeG) and O4-methylthymine (O4-MeT) in DNA. Repairs the methylated nucleobase in DNA by stoichiometrically transferring the methyl group to a cysteine residue in the enzyme. This is a suicide reaction: the enzyme is irreversibly inactivated. From Homo sapiens (Human).
  11777..11801   +  protein_bind   attB1: mutant version of attB; recombination site for the Gateway® BP reaction BP Clonase™
  11816..13786   +  CDS            SASS6: SAS6_HUMAN - Also known as SAS6. Experimental evidence at protein level: Swiss-Prot protein existence level 1. Central scaffolding component of the centrioles ensuring their 9-fold symmetry. Required for centrosome biogenesis and duplication: required both for mother-centriole-dependent centriole duplication and deuterosome-dependent centriole amplification in multiciliated cells. Overexpression results in excess foci-bearing centriolar markers. Required for the recruitment of STIL to the procentriole and for STIL-mediated centriole amplification (PubMed:22020124). From Homo sapiens (Human).
  13795..14      -  protein_bind   attB2 (across the origin): mutant version of attB; recombination site for the Gateway® BP reaction BP Clonase™
>Addgene plasmid #136838 | pEBTetBl-CLIP-HsSAS6 | depositor full sequence | sequence record 264106 | Full Sequence
TTGTACAAAGTGGTGATGGCAGCTAGCGGCGCGCCCGGCCGCTCGAGTCTAGAGGGCCCGTTTAAACCCG
CTGATCAGCCTCGACTGTGCCTTCTAGTTGCCAGCCATCTGTTGTTTGCCCCTCCCCCGTGCCTTCCTTG
ACCCTGGAAGGTGCCACTCCCACTGTCCTTTCCTAATAAAATGAGGAAATTGCATCGCATTGTCTGAGTA
GGTGTCATTCTATTCTGGGGGGTGGGGTGGGGCAGGACAGCAAGGGGGAGGATTGGGAAGACAATAGCAG
GCTAGAGGATCGATCCCCGCCCCGGACGAACTAAACCTGACTACGACATCTCTGCCCCTTCTTCGCGGGG
CAGTGCATGTAATCCCTTCAGTTGGTTGGTACAACTTGCCAACTGGGCCCTGTTCCACATGTGACACGGG
GGGGGACCAAACACAAAGGGGTTCTCTGACTGTAGTTGACATCCTTATAAATGGATGTGCACATTTGCCA
ACACTGAGTGGCTTTCATCCTGGAGCAGACTTTGCAGTCTGTGGACTGCAACACAACATTGCCTTTATGT
GTAACTCTTGGCTGAAGCTCTTACACCAATGCTGGGGGACATGTACCTCCCAGGGGCCCAGGAAGACTAC
GGGAGGCTACACCAACGTCAATCAGAGGGGCCTGTGTAGCTACCGATAAGCGGACCCTCAAGAGGGCATT
AGCAATAGTGTTTATAAGGCCCCCTTGTTAACCCTAAACGGGTAGCATATGCTTCCCGGGTAGTAGTATA
TACTATCCAGACTAACCCTAATTCAATAGCATATGTTACCCAACGGGAAGCATATGCTATCGAATTAGGG
TTAGTAAAAGGGTCCTAAGGAACAGCGATATCTCCCACCCCATGAGCTGTCACGGTTTTATTTACATGGG
GTCAGGATTCCACGAGGGTAGTGAACCATTTTAGTCACAAGGGCAGTGGCTGAAGATCAAGGAGCGGGCA
GTGAACTCTCCTGAATCTTCGCCTGCTTCTTCATTCTCCTTCGTTTAGCTAATAGAATAACTGCTGAGTT
GTGAACAGTAAGGTGTATGTGAGGTGCTCGAAAACAAGGTTTCAGGTGACGCCCCCAGAATAAAATTTGG
ACGGGGGGTTCAGTGGTGGCATTGTGCTATGACACCAATATAACCCTCACAAACCCCTTGGGCAATAAAT
ACTAGTGTAGGAATGAAACATTCTGAATATCTTTAACAATAGAAATCCATGGGGTGGGGACAAGCCGTAA
AGACTGGATGTCCATCTCACACGAATTTATGGCTATGGGCAACACATAATCCTAGTGCAATATGATACTG
GGGTTATTAAGATGTGTCCCAGGCAGGGACCAAGACAGGTGAACCATGTTGTTACACTCTATTTGTAACA
AGGGGAAAGAGAGTGGACGCCGACAGCAGCGGACTCCACTGGTTGTCTCTAACACCCCCGAAAATTAAAC
GGGGCTCCACGCCAATGGGGCCCATAAACAAAGACAAGTGGCCACTCTTTTTTTTGAAATTGTGGAGTGG
GGGCACGCGTCAGCCCCCACACGCCGCCCTGCGGTTTTGGACTGTAAAATAAGGGTGTAATAACTTGGCT
GATTGTAACCCCGCTAACCACTGCGGTCAAACCACTTGCCCACAAAACCACTAATGGCACCCCGGGGAAT
ACCTGCATAAGTAGGTGGGCGGGCCAAGATAGGGGCGCGATTGCTGCGATCTGGAGGACAAATTACACAC
ACTTGCGCCTGAGCGCCAAGCACAGGGTTGTTGGTCCTCATATTCACGAGGTCGCTGAGAGCACGGTGGG
CTAATGTTGCCATGGGTAGCATATACTACCCAAATATCTGGATAGCATATGCTATCCTAATCTATATCTG
GGTAGCATAGGCTATCCTAATCTATATCTGGGTAGCATATGCTATCCTAATCTATATCTGGGTAGTATAT
GCTATCCTAATTTATATCTGGGTAGCATAGGCTATCCTAATCTATATCTGGGTAGCATATGCTATCCTAA
TCTATATCTGGGTAGTATATGCTATCCTAATCTGTATCCGGGTAGCATATGCTATCCTAATAGAGATTAG
GGTAGTATATGCTATCCTAATTTATATCTGGGTAGCATATACTACCCAAATATCTGGATAGCATATGCTA
TCCTAATCTATATCTGGGTAGCATATGCTATCCTAATCTATATCTGGGTAGCATAGGCTATCCTAATCTA
TATCTGGGTAGCATATGCTATCCTAATCTATATCTGGGTAGTATATGCTATCCTAATTTATATCTGGGTA
GCATAGGCTATCCTAATCTATATCTGGGTAGCATATGCTATCCTAATCTATATCTGGGTAGTATATGCTA
TCCTAATCTGTATCCGGGTAGCATATGCTATCCTCATGCATATACAGTCAGCATATGATACCCAGTAGTA
GAGTGGGAGTGCTATCCTTTGCATATGCCGCCACCTCCCAAGGGGGCGTGAATTTTCGCTGCTTGTCCTT
TTCCTGCTGGTTGCTCCCATTCTTAGGTGAATTTAAGGAGGCCAGGCTAAAGCCGTCGCATGTCTGATTG
CTCACCAGGTAAATGTCGCTAATGTTTTCCAACGCGAGAAGGTGTTGAGCGCGGAGCTGAGTGACGTGAC
AACATGGGTATGCCCAATTGCCCCATGTTGGGAGGACGAAAATGGTGACAAGACAGATGGCCAGAAATAC
ACCAACAGCACGCATGATGTCTACTGGGGATTTATTCTTTAGTGCGGGGGAATACACGGCTTTTAATACG
ATTGAGGGCGTCTCCTAACAAGTTACATCACTCCTGCCCTTCCTCACCCTCATCTCCATCACCTCCTTCA
TCTCCGTCATCTCCGTCATCACCCTCCGCGGCAGCCCCTTCCACCATAGGTGGAAACCAGGGAGGCAAAT
CTACTCCATCGTCAAAGCTGCACACAGTCACCCTGATATTGCAGGTAGGAGCGGGCTTTGTCATAACAAG
GTCCTTAATCGCATCCTTCAAAACCTCAGCAAATATATGAGTTTGTAAAAAGACCATGAAATAACAGACA
ATGGACTCCCTTAGCGGGCCAGGTTGTGGGCCGGGTCCAGGGGCCATTCCAAAGGGGAGACGACTCAATG
GTGTAAGACGACATTGTGGAATAGCAAGGGCAGTTCCTCGCCTTAGGTTGTAAAGGGAGGTCTTACTACC
TCCATATACGAACACACCGGCGACCCAAGTTCCTTCGTCGGTAGTCCTTTCTACGTGACTCCTAGCCAGG
AGAGCTCTTAAACCTTCTGCAATGTTCTCAAATTTCGGGTTGGAACCTCCTTGACCACGATGCTTTTCCA
AACCACCCTCCTTTTTTGCGCCCTGCCTCCATCACCCTGACCCCGGGGTCCAGTGCTTGGGCCTTCTCCT
GGGTCATCTGCGGGGCCCTGCTCTATCGCTCCCGGGGGCACGTCAGGCTCACCATCTGGGCCACCTTCTT
GGTGGTATTCAAAATAATCGGCTTCCCCTACAGGGTGGAAAAATGGCCTTCTACCTGGAGGGGGCCTGCG
CGGTGGAGACCCGGATGATGATGACTGACTACTGGGACTCCTGGGCCTCTTTTCTCCACGTCCACGACCT
CTCCCCCTGGCTCTTTCACGACTTCCCCCCCTGGCTCTTTCACGTCCTCTACCCCGGCGGCCTCCACTAC
CTCCTCGACCCCGGCCTCCACTACCTCCTCGACCCCGGCCTCCACTGCCTCCTCGACCCCGGCCTCCACC
TCCTGCTCCTGCCCCTCCTGCTCCTGCCCCTCCTCCTGCTCCTGCCCCTCCTGCCCCTCCTGCTCCTGCC
CCTCCTGCCCCTCCTGCTCCTGCCCCTCCTGCCCCTCCTGCTCCTGCCCCTCCTGCCCCTCCTCCTGCTC
CTGCCCCTCCTGCCCCTCCTCCTGCTCCTGCCCCTCCTGCCCCTCCTGCTCCTGCCCCTCCTGCCCCTCC
TGCTCCTGCCCCTCCTGCCCCTCCTGCTCCTGCCCCTCCTGCTCCTGCCCCTCCTGCTCCTGCCCCTCCT
GCTCCTGCCCCTCCTGCCCCTCCTGCCCCTCCTCCTGCTCCTGCCCCTCCTGCTCCTGCCCCTCCTGCCC
CTCCTGCCCCTCCTGCTCCTGCCCCTCCTCCTGCTCCTGCCCCTCCTGCCCCTCCTGCCCCTCCTCCTGC
TCCTGCCCCTCCTGCCCCTCCTCCTGCTCCTGCCCCTCCTCCTGCTCCTGCCCCTCCTGCCCCTCCTGCC
CCTCCTCCTGCTCCTGCCCCTCCTGCCCCTCCTCCTGCTCCTGCCCCTCCTCCTGCTCCTGCCCCTCCTG
CCCCTCCTGCCCCTCCTCCTGCTCCTGCCCCTCCTCCTGCTCCTGCCCCTCCTGCCCCTCCTGCCCCTCC
TGCCCCTCCTCCTGCTCCTGCCCCTCCTCCTGCTCCTGCCCCTCCTGCTCCTGCCCCTCCCGCTCCTGCT
CCTGCTCCTGTTCCACCGTGGGTCCCTTTGCAGCCAATGCAACTTGGACGTTTTTGGGGTCTCCGGACAC
CATCTCTATGTCTTGGCCCTGATCCTGAGCCGCCCGGGGCTCCTGGTCTTCCGCCTCCTCGTCCTCGTCC
TCTTCCCCGTCCTCGTCCATGGTTATCACCCCCTCTTCTTTGAGGTCCACTGCCGCCGGAGCCTTCTGGT
CCAGATGTGTCTCCCTTCTCTCCTAGGCCATTTCCAGGTCCTGTACCTGGCCCCTCGTCAGACATGATTC
ACACTAAAAGAGATCAATAGACATCTTTATTAGACGACGCTCAGTGAATACAGGGAGTGCAGACTCCTGC
CCCCTCCAACAGCCCCCCCACCCTCATCCCCTTCATGGTCGCTGTCAGACAGATCCAGGTCTGAAAATTC
CCCATCCTCCGAACCATCCTCGTCCTCATCACCAATTACTCGCAGCCCGGAAAACTCCCGCTGAACATCC
TCAAGATTTGCGTCCTGAGCCTCAAGCCAGGCCTCAAATTCCTCGTCCCCCTTTTTGCTGGACGGTAGGG
ATGGGGATTCTCGGGACCCCTCCTCTTCCTCTTCAAGGTCACCAGACAGAGATGCTACTGGGGCAACGGA
AGAAAAGCTGGGTGCGGCCTGTGAGGATCAGCTTATCGATGATAAGCTGTCAAACATGAGAATTCTTGAA
GACGAAAGGGCCTCGTGATACGCCTATTTTTATAGGTTAATGTCATGATAATAATGGTTTCTTAGACGTC
AGGTGGCACTTTTCGGGGAAATGTGCGCGGAACCCCTATTTGTTTATTTTTCTAAATACATTCAAATATG
TATCCGCTCATGAGACAATAACCCTGATAAATGCTTCAATAATATTGAAAAAGGAAGAGTATGAGTATTC
AACATTTCCGTGTCGCCCTTATTCCCTTTTTTGCGGCATTTTGCCTTCCTGTTTTTGCTCACCCAGAAAC
GCTGGTGAAAGTAAAAGATGCTGAAGATCAGTTGGGTGCACGAGTGGGTTACATCGAACTGGATCTCAAC
AGCGGTAAGATCCTTGAGAGTTTTCGCCCCGAAGAACGTTTTCCAATGATGAGCACTTTTAAAGTTCTGC
TATGTGGCGCGGTATTATCCCGTGTTGACGCCGGGCAAGAGCAACTCGGTCGCCGCATACACTATTCTCA
GAATGACTTGGTTGAGTACTCACCAGTCACAGAAAAGCATCTTACGGATGGCATGACAGTAAGAGAATTA
TGCAGTGCTGCCATAACCATGAGTGATAACACTGCGGCCAACTTACTTCTGACAACGATCGGAGGACCGA
AGGAGCTAACCGCTTTTTTGCACAACATGGGGGATCATGTAACTCGCCTTGATCGTTGGGAACCGGAGCT
GAATGAAGCCATACCAAACGACGAGCGTGACACCACGATGCCTGCAGCAATGGCAACAACGTTGCGCAAA
CTATTAACTGGCGAACTACTTACTCTAGCTTCCCGGCAACAATTAATAGACTGGATGGAGGCGGATAAAG
TTGCAGGACCACTTCTGCGCTCGGCCCTTCCGGCTGGCTGGTTTATTGCTGATAAATCTGGAGCCGGTGA
GCGTGGGTCTCGCGGTATCATTGCAGCACTGGGGCCAGATGGTAAGCCCTCCCGTATCGTAGTTATCTAC
ACGACGGGGAGTCAGGCAACTATGGATGAACGAAATAGACAGATCGCTGAGATAGGTGCCTCACTGATTA
AGCATTGGTAACTGTCAGACCAAGTTTACTCATATATACTTTAGATTGATTTAAAACTTCATTTTTAATT
TAAAAGGATCTAGGTGAAGATCCTTTTTGATAATCTCATGACCAAAATCCCTTAACGTGAGTTTTCGTTC
CACTGAGCGTCAGACCCCGTAGAAAAGATCAAAGGATCTTCTTGAGATCCTTTTTTTCTGCGCGTAATCT
GCTGCTTGCAAACAAAAAAACCACCGCTACCAGCGGTGGTTTGTTTGCCGGATCAAGAGCTACCAACTCT
TTTTCCGAAGGTAACTGGCTTCAGCAGAGCGCAGATACCAAATACTGTCCTTCTAGTGTAGCCGTAGTTA
GGCCACCACTTCAAGAACTCTGTAGCACCGCCTACATACCTCGCTCTGCTAATCCTGTTACCAGTGGCTG
CTGCCAGTGGCGATAAGTCGTGTCTTACCGGGTTGGACTCAAGACGATAGTTACCGGATAAGGCGCAGCG
GTCGGGCTGAACGGGGGGTTCGTGCACACAGCCCAGCTTGGAGCGAACGACCTACACCGAACTGAGATAC
CTACAGCGTGAGCTATGAGAAAGCGCCACGCTTCCCGAAGGGAGAAAGGCGGACAGGTATCCGGTAAGCG
GCAGGGTCGGAACAGGAGAGCGCACGAGGGAGCTTCCAGGGGGAAACGCCTGGTATCTTTATAGTCCTGT
CGGGTTTCGCCACCTCTGACTTGAGCGTCGATTTTTGTGATGCTCGTCAGGGGGGCGGAGCCTATGGAAA
AACGCCAGCAACGCGGCCTTTTTACGGTTCCTGGCCTTTTGCTGGCCTTGAAGCTGTCCCTGATGGTCGT
CATCTACCTGCCTGGACAGCATGGCCTGCAACGCGGGCATCCCGATGCCGCCGGAAGCGAGAAGAATCAT
AATGGGGAAGGCCATCCAGCCTCGCGTCGAACTAGATGATCCGGCTGTGGAATGTGTGTCAGTTAGGGTG
TGGAAAGTCCCCAGGCTCCCCAGCAGGCAGAAGTATGCAAAGCATGCATCTCAATTAGTCAGCAACCAGG
TGTGGAAAGTCCCCAGGCTCCCCAGCAGGCAGAAGTATGCAAAGCATGCATCTCAATTAGTCAGCAACCA
TAGTCCCGCCCCTAACTCCGCCCATCCCGCCCCTAACTCCGCCCAGTTCCGCCCATTCTCCGCCCCATGG
CTGACTAATTTTTTTTATTTATGCAGAGGCCGAGGCCGCCTCGGCCTCTGAGCTATTCCAGAAGTAGTGA
GGAGGCTTTTTTGGAGGGTGACCGCCACGACCGGTATGGCCAAGCCTTTGTCTCAAGAAGAATCCACCCT
CATTGAAAGAGCAACGGCTACAATCAACAGCATCCCCATCTCTGAAGACTACAGCGTCGCCAGCGCAGCT
CTCTCTAGCGACGGCCGCATCTTCACTGGTGTCAATGTATATCATTTTACTGGGGGACCTTGTGCAGAAC
TCGTGGTGCTGGGCACTGCTGCTGCTGCGGCAGCTGGCAACCTGACTTGTATCGTCGCGATCGGAAATGA
GAACAGGGGCATCTTGAGCCCCTGCGGACGGTGCCGACAGGTGCTTCTCGATCTGCATCCTGGGATCAAA
GCCATAGTGAAGGACAGTGATGGACAGCCGACGGCAGTTGGGATTCGTGAATTGCTGCCCTCTGGTTACG
GTCCGACGCGGCCCGACGGGTCCGAGGGGGGTCGACCTCGAAACTTGTTTATTGCAGCTTATAATGGTTA
CAAATAAAGCAATAGCATCACAAATTTCACAAATAAAGCATTTTTTTCACTGCATTCTAGTTGTGGTTTG
TCCAAACTCATCAATGTATCTTATCATGTCTGGATCTGATCCGAACCCCTTCCTCGACCAATTCTCATGT
TTGACAGCTTATCATCGCAGATCCGGGCAACGTTGTTGCCATTGCTCGACCAATTCTCATGTTTGACAGC
TTATCATCGCAGATCCGTATGGTGCACTCTCAGTACAATCTGCTCTGATGCCGCATAGTTAAGCCAGTAT
CTGCTCCCTGCTTGTGTGTTGGAGGTCGCTGAGTAGTGCGCGAGCAAAATTTAAGCTACAACAAGGCAAG
GCTTGACCGACAATTGCATGAAGAATCTGCTTAGGGTTAGGCGTTTTGCGCTGCTTCGCGATGTACGGGC
CAGATATACGCGTATCTGAGGGGACTAGGGTGTGTTTAGGCGAAAAGCGGGGCTTCGGTTGTACGCGGTT
AGGAGTCCCCTCAGGATATAGTAGTTTCGCTTTTGCATAGGGAGGGGGAAATGTAGTCTTATGCAATACT
CTTGTAGTCTTGCAACATGGTAACGATGAGTTAGCAACATGCCTTACAAGGAGAGAAAAAGCACCGTGCA
TGCCGATTGGTGGAAGTAAGGTGGTACGATCGTGCCTTATTAGGAAGGCAACAGACGGGTCTGACATGGA
TTGGACGAACCACTGAATTCCGCATTGCAGAGATATTGTATTTAAGTGCCTAGCTCGATACAATAAACGC
CATTTGACCATTCACCACATTGGTGTGCACCTCCAAGCTGGCCGGGGATCCTCTAGGGCCTCTGAGCTAT
TCCAGAAGTAGTGAAGAGGCTTTTTTGGAGGCCTAGGCTTTTGCAAAAAGCTCCGGATCGATCCTGAGAA
CTTCAGGGTGAGTTTGGGGACCCTTGATTGTTCTTTCTTTTTCGCTATTGTAAAATTCATGTTATATGGA
GGGGGCAAAGTTTTCAGGGTGTTGTTTAGAATGGGAAGATGTCCCTTGTATCACCATGGACCCTCATGAT
AATTTTGTTTCTTTCACTTTCTACTCTGTTGACAACCATTGTCTCCTCTTATTTTCTTTTCATTTTCTGT
AACTTTTTCGTTAAACTTTAGCTTGCATTTGTAACGAATTTTTAAATTCACTTTTGTTTATTTGTCAGAT
TGTAAGTACTTTCTCTAATCACTTTTTTTTCAAGGCAATCAGGGTATATTATATTGTACTTCAGCACAGT
TTTAGAGAACAATTGTTATAATTAAATGATAAGGTAGAATATTTCTGCATATAAATTCTGGCTGGCGTGG
AAATATTCTTATTGGTAGAAACAACTACATCCTGGTCATCATCCTGCCTTTCTCTTTATGGTTACAATGA
TATACACTGTTTGAGATGAGGATAAAATACTCTGAGTCCAAACCGGGCCCCTCTGCTAACCATGTTCATG
CCTTCTTCTTTTTCCTACAGCTCCTGGGCAACGTGCTGGTTATTGTGCTGTCTCATCATTTTGGCAAAGA
ATTGTAATACGACTCACTATAGGGCGAATTGATATGTCTAGATTAGATAAAAGTAAAGTGATTAACAGCG
CATTAGAGCTGCTTAATGAGGTCGGAATCGAAGGTTTAACAACCCGTAAACTCGCCCAGAAGCTAGGTGT
AGAGCAGCCTACATTGTATTGGCATGTAAAAAATAAGCGGGCTTTGCTCGACGCCTTAGCCATTGAGATG
TTAGATAGGCACCATACTCACTTTTGCCCTTTAGAAGGGGAAAGCTGGCAAGATTTTTTACGTAATAACG
CTAAAAGTTTTAGATGTGCTTTACTAAGTCATCGCGATGGAGCAAAAGTACATTTAGGTACACGGCCTAC
AGAAAAACAGTATGAAACTCTCGAAAATCAATTAGCCTTTTTATGCCAACAAGGTTTTTCACTAGAGAAT
GCATTATATGCACTCAGCGCTGTGGGGCATTTTACTTTAGGTTGCGTATTGGAAGATCAAGAGCATCAAG
TCGCTAAAGAAGAAAGGGAAACACCTACTACTGATAGTATGCCGCCATTATTACGACAAGCTATCGAATT
ATTTGATCACCAAGGTGCAGAGCCAGCCTTCTTATTCGGCCTTGAATTGATCATATGCGGATTAGAAAAA
CAACTTAAATGTGAAAGTGGGTCCGCGTACAGCGGATCCCGGGAATTCAGATCTTATTAAAGCAGAACTT
GTTTATTGCAGCTTATAATGGTTACAAATAAAGCAATAGCATCACAAATTTCACAAATAAAGCATTTTTT
TCACTGCATTCTAGTTGTGGTTTGTCCAAACTCATCAATGTATCTTATCATGTCTGGTCGAATCCATGGC
GCAGAACTGGTAGGTATGGAAGATCCGCGTTGACATTGATTATTGACTAGTTATTAATAGTAATCAATTA
CGGGGTCATTAGTTCATAGCCCATATATGGAGTTCCGCGTTACATAACTTACGGTAAATGGCCCGCCTGG
CTGACCGCCCAACGACCCCCGCCCATTGACGTCAATAATGACGTATGTTCCCATAGTAACGCCAATAGGG
ACTTTCCATTGACGTCAATGGGTGGAGTATTTACGGTAAACTGCCCACTTGGCAGTACATCAAGTGTATC
ATATGCCAAGTACGCCCCCTATTGACGTCAATGACGGTAAATGGCCCGCCTGGCATTATGCCCAGTACAT
GACCTTATGGGACTTTCCTACTTGGCAGTACATCTACGTATTAGTCATCGCTATTACCATGGTGATGCGG
TTTTGGCAGTACATCAATGGGCGTGGATAGCGGTTTGACTCACGGGGATTTCCAAGTCTCCACCCCATTG
ACGTCAATGGGAGTTTGTTTTGGCACCAAAATCAACGGGACTTTCCAAAATGTCGTAACAACTCCGCCCC
ATTGACGCAAATGGGCGGTAGGCGTGTACGGTGGGAGGTCTATATAAGCAGAGCTCTCCCTATCAGTGAT
AGAGATCTCCCTATCAGTGATAGAGATCGTCGACGAGCTCGTTTAGTGAACCGTCAGATCGCCTGGAGAC
GCCATCCACGCTGTTTTGACCTCCATAGAAGACACCGGGACCGATCCAGCCTCCGGACTCTAGCGTTTAA
ACTTAAGCTTACCACCATGGATTATAAAGACGATGATGACAAGCACCACCACCACCACCACGACAAGGAT
TGTGAAATGAAACGCACCACACTGGACAGCCCTTTGGGGAAGCTGGAGCTGTCTGGTTGTGAGCAGGGTC
TGCACGAAATAATTTTTCTGGGCAAGGGGACGTCTGCAGCTGATGCCGTGGAGGTCCCAGCCCCCGCTGC
GGTTCTCGGAGGTCCGGAGCCCCTGATACAGGCTACAGCCTGGCTGAATGCCTATTTCCACCAGCCCGAG
GCTATCGAAGAGTTCCCCGTGCCGGCTCTTCACCATCCCGTTTTCCAGCAAGAGTCGTTCACCAGACAGG
TGTTATGGAAGCTGCTGAAGGTTGTGAAATTCGGAGAAGTGATTTCTGAGTCACACTTAGCAGCCCTGGT
AGGCAACCCCGCAGCCACGGCAGCAGTGAATACGGCACTGGATGGCAATCCTGTCCCTATCCTGATCCCG
TGCCACAGAGTGGTCCAGGGGGATTCGGATGTGGGGCCGTACCTTGGTGGACTGGCCGTGAAGGAATGGC
TTCTGGCCCATGAAGGCCACCGGTTGGGGAAGCCAGGCTTGGGATTCGAACTGGAGGTGCTGTTCCAGGG
CCCCGGTACCGCCATCACAAGTTTGTACAAAAAAGCAGGCTTTATCACCGGTACCATGAGCCAAGTGCTG
TTCCACCAACTAGTCCCGTTGCAGGTGAAATGCAAAGACTGTGAGGAGAGGAGAGTAAGTATAAGAATGA
GCATTGAACTACAATCAGTTTCTAATCCAGTTCACAGAAAGGACTTAGTTATTCGTCTGACTGATGACAC
GGATCCATTTTTTTTATATAACCTTGTTATATCTGAGGAAGATTTTCAAAGTTTAAAATTCCAGCAAGGT
CTTCTGGTAGACTTCTTAGCTTTCCCACAAAAATTTATAGATCTCCTTCAGCAATGTACTCAAGAACATG
CCAAAGAAATTCCAAGGTTTTTGCTACAGTTAGTTTCTCCAGCAGCTATTTTGGATAACTCACCTGCATT
TTTAAATGTGGTAGAGACAAATCCTTTTAAGCATCTTACACACCTCTCACTAAAACTTTTACCTGGAAAT
GATGTGGAGATAAAGAAATTTCTCGCAGGCTGTTTGAAATGTAGCAAGGAAGAAAAATTATCATTGATGC
AATCACTAGATGATGCTACTAAGCAACTGGACTTTACACGAAAGACATTAGCAGAAAAAAAACAAGAGCT
CGATAAGTTACGGAATGAATGGGCGTCACATACAGCAGCCTTGACAAACAAGCATTCTCAGGAACTGACA
AATGAAAAGGAAAAAGCCTTGCAGGCACAGGTTCAATATCAACAGCAGCATGAACAACAGAAAAAAGATT
TAGAAATCCTCCATCAACAAAACATCCACCAGCTACAAAACAGACTGTCTGAGTTAGAAGCGGCTAATAA
AGACTTAACCGAAAGAAAATATAAAGGAGACTCCACTATTAGAGAACTTAAAGCAAAACTTTCTGGTGTT
GAAGAGGAGCTACAGCGGACTAAGCAAGAAGTCCTCTCTTTGCGAAGAGAGAATTCTACACTAGATGTTG
AATGCCACGAGAAAGAAAAGCACGTTAATCAGCTACAAACAAAAGTGGCAGTTTTAGAACAGGAAATCAA
GGATAAGGACCAGCTTGTTTTAAGAACAAAAGAGGCATTTGATACAATCCAGGAACAAAAGGTGGTTTTA
GAAGAAAATGGTGAGAAAAATCAAGTACAACTAGGAAAGCTTGAAGCTACAATAAAATCATTATCTGCAG
AACTTCTGAAGGCAAATGAAATTATCAAGAAGTTACAAGGGGATCTGAAAACTTTAATGGGTAAGTTGAA
ATTGAAGAATACAGTTACTATTCAGCAAGAAAAACTCTTGGCTGAGAAGGAGGAAAAATTACAAAAGGAA
CAAAAGGAATTACAAGATGTTGGACAGTCTCTTCGAATTAAAGAGCAAGAGGTATGCAAATTACAAGAAC
AATTAGAAGCTACAGTTAAAAAACTTGAAGAAAGCAAACAACTTCTAAAAAATAATGAAAAGTTAATCAC
GTGGTTAAATAAAGAACTAAATGAAAATCAGCTAGTGAGAAAGCAAGATGTATTGGGACCTTCTACTACT
CCGCCTGCACATTCCAGCAGCAACACAATCAGAAGTGGAATTTCTCCTAACCTGAATGTGGTTGATGGTA
GACTGACTTACCCAACCTGTGGGATTGGTTATCCTGTCTCCTCTGCATTTGCATTCCAGAATACCTTCCC
TCATTCGATATCTGCCAAAAATACCAGCCACCCTGGTTCAGGAACAAAGGTTCAGTTTAATTTGCAGTTT
ACAAAACCAAATGCATCACTAGGAGATGTTCAGTCAGGAGCAACTATTAGTATGCCTTGCTCAACTGATA
AGGAAAATGGTGAAAATGTAGGGTTGGAATCCAAATACCTGAAGAAAAGGGAAGATAGCATTCCTTTACG
CGGACTCAGCCAGAACCTATTTAGTAATTCAGACCATCAGAGAGATGGCACTTTAGGAGCATTACATACA
TCTTCCAAACCCACAGCGCTCCCCTCTGCGTCTTCAGCCTATTTCCCTGGGCAGTTACCAAACAGTTAAT
CTAGACCCAGCTTTC
