Features (pLannotate 1.2.2; 31 found; start..end, strand, type, name):
     85..196     +  polyA_signal   bGH poly(A) signal: bovine growth hormone polyadenylation signal
    737..2294    -  rep_origin     oriP (fragment): Epstein-Barr virus oriP replication origin (Yates et al., 2000)
   2407..2625    -  CDS            gL (fragment): GL_EBVB9 - Experimental evidence at protein level: Swiss-Prot protein existence level 1. The heterodimer glycoprotein H-glycoprotein L is required for the fusion of viral and plasma membranes leading to virus entry into the host cell. Acts as a functional inhibitor of gH and maintains gH in an inhibited form. Upon binding to host integrins, gL dissociates from gH leading to activation of the viral fusion glycoproteins gB and gH. Fusion of EBV with B-lymphocytes requires the additional receptor- binding protein gp42, which forms a complex with gH/gL. The heterodimer gH/gL targets also host EPHA
   2708..4633    -  CDS            EBNA1: Epstein-Barr nuclear antigen 1, also known as EBNA-1 crucial for latent viral infection, and for episomal amplification of vectors containing the oriP origin (Okita et al., 2013)
   4671..5015    -  CDS            BRRF2_EBVB9 (fragment): Protein inferred from homology: Swiss-Prot protein existence level 3. From Epstein-Barr virus (strain B95-8) (HHV-4) (Human herpesvirus 4).
   5018..5041    -  promoter       tet promoter (fragment): E. coli promoter for tetracycline efflux protein gene
   5154..5258    +  promoter       AmpR promoter: bla
   5259..6119    +  CDS            AmpR: β-lactamase; bla; confers resistance to ampicillin, carbenicillin, and related antibiotics
   6290..6878    +  rep_origin     ori: high-copy-number ColE1/pMB1/pBR322/pUC origin of replication
   6924..7047    -  CDS            TcR (fragment): tetracycline efflux protein; tet; confers resistance to tetracycline
   7085..7382    +  promoter       SV40 promoter: SV40 enhancer and early promoter
   7404..7802    +  CDS            BSD: blasticidin S deaminase; Aspergillus terreus BSD; confers resistance to blasticidin
   7846..7980    +  polyA_signal   SV40 poly(A) signal: SV40 polyadenylation signal
   8102..8154    -  misc_feature   bom (fragment): basis of mobility region from pBR322
   8285..8378    +  ncRNA          Retro dr1: Accession: RF00214 - Retrovirus direct repeat 1 (dr1)
   8414..8675    +  promoter       RSV promoter: Rous sarcoma virus enhancer/promoter
   8701..8761    +  promoter       SV40 promoter (fragment): SV40 early promoter
   8792..9364    +  intron         β-globin intron: intron from rabbit β-globin gene
   9419..9437    +  promoter       T7 promoter: promoter for bacteriophage T7 RNA polymerase
   9448..10068   +  CDS            tetR: TETR2_ECOLX - Experimental evidence at protein level: Swiss-Prot protein existence level 1. TetR is the repressor of the tetracycline resistance element; its N-terminal region forms a helix-turn-helix structure and binds DNA. Binding of tetracycline to TetR reduces the repressor affinity for the tetracycline resistance gene (tetA) promoter operator sites. From Escherichia coli.
  10110..10231   +  polyA_signal   SV40 poly(A) signal: SV40 polyadenylation signal
  10286..10665   +  enhancer       CMV enhancer: human cytomegalovirus immediate early enhancer
  10666..10869   +  promoter       CMV promoter: human cytomegalovirus (CMV) immediate early promoter
  10871..10890   +  promoter       PLtetO-1 promoter (fragment): modified phage lambda PL promoter with tet operator sites (Lutz and Bujard, 1997)
  10892..10911   +  promoter       PLtetO-1 promoter (fragment): modified phage lambda PL promoter with tet operator sites (Lutz and Bujard, 1997)
  10919..10952   +  promoter       TRE3GV promoter (fragment): 3rd-generation Tet-responsive promoter that can be activated by binding of Tet-On® 3G, optimized for retroviral and lentiviral vectors
  11068..11085   +  CDS            9xHis (fragment): 9xHis affinity tag
  11086..11628   +  CDS            MGMT (fragment): MGMT_HUMAN - Experimental evidence at protein level: Swiss-Prot protein existence level 1. Involved in the cellular defense against the biological effects of O6-methylguanine (O6-MeG) and O4-methylthymine (O4-MeT) in DNA. Repairs the methylated nucleobase in DNA by stoichiometrically transferring the methyl group to a cysteine residue in the enzyme. This is a suicide reaction: the enzyme is irreversibly inactivated. From Homo sapiens (Human).
  11671..11695   +  protein_bind   attB1: mutant version of attB; recombination site for the Gateway® BP reaction BP Clonase™
  11710..13680   +  CDS            SASS6: SAS6_HUMAN - Also known as SAS6. Experimental evidence at protein level: Swiss-Prot protein existence level 1. Central scaffolding component of the centrioles ensuring their 9-fold symmetry. Required for centrosome biogenesis and duplication: required both for mother-centriole-dependent centriole duplication and deuterosome-dependent centriole amplification in multiciliated cells. Overexpression results in excess foci-bearing centriolar markers. Required for the recruitment of STIL to the procentriole and for STIL-mediated centriole amplification (PubMed:22020124). From Homo sapiens (Human).
  13689..14      -  protein_bind   attB2 (across the origin): mutant version of attB; recombination site for the Gateway® BP reaction BP Clonase™
>Addgene plasmid #136838 | pEBTetBl-CLIP-HsSAS6 | addgene full sequence | sequence record 276274 | Addgene NGS Result
TTGTACAAAGTGGTGATGGCAGCTAGCGGCGCGCCCGGCCGCTCGAGTCTAGAGGGCCCGTTTAAACCCG
CTGATCAGCCTCGACTGTGCCTTCTAGTTGCCAGCCATCTGTTGTTTGCCCCTCCCCCGTGCCTTCCTTG
ACCCTGGAAGGTGCCACTCCCACTGTCCTTTCCTAATAAAATGAGGAAATTGCATCGCATTGTCTGAGTA
GGTGTCATTCTATTCTGGGGGGTGGGGTGGGGCAGGACAGCAAGGGGGAGGATTGGGAAGACAATAGCAG
GCTAGAGGATCGATCCCCGCCCCGGACGAACTAAACCTGACTACGACATCTCTGCCCCTTCTTCGCGGGG
CAGTGCATGTAATCCCTTCAGTTGGTTGGTACAACTTGCCAACTGGGCCCTGTTCCACATGTGACACGGG
GGGGGACCAAACACAAAGGGGTTCTCTGACTGTAGTTGACATCCTTATAAATGGATGTGCACATTTGCCA
ACACTGAGTGGCTTTCATCCTGGAGCAGACTTTGCAGTCTGTGGACTGCAACACAACATTGCCTTTATGT
GTAACTCTTGGCTGAAGCTCTTACACCAATGCTGGGGGACATGTACCTCCCAGGGGCCCAGGAAGACTAC
GGGAGGCTACACCAACGTCAATCAGAGGGGCCTGTGTAGCTACCGATAAGCGGACCCTCAAGAGGGCATT
AGCAATAGTGTTTATAAGGCCCCCTTGTTAACCCTAAACGGGTAGCATATGCTTCCCGGGTAGTAGTATA
TACTATCCAGACTAACCCTAATTCAATAGCATATGTTACCCAACGGGAAGCATATGCTATCGAATTAGGG
TTAGTAAAAGGGTCCTAAGGAACAGCGATATCTCCCACCCCATGAGCTGTCACGGTTTTATTTACATGGG
GTCAGGATTCCACGAGGGTAGTGAACCATTTTAGTCACAAGGGCAGTGGCTGAAGATCAAGGAGCGGGCA
GTGAACTCTCCTGAATCTTCGCCTGCTTCTTCATTCTCCTTCGTTTAGCTAATAGAATAACTGCTGAGTT
GTGAACAGTAAGGTGTATGTGAGGTGCTCGAAAACAAGGTTTCAGGTGACGCCCCCAGAATAAAATTTGG
ACGGGGGGTTCAGTGGTGGCATTGTGCTATGACACCAATATAACCCTCACAAACCCCTTGGGCAATAAAT
ACTAGTGTAGGAATGAAACATTCTGAATATCTTTAACAATAGAAATCCATGGGGTGGGGACAAGCCGTAA
AGACTGGATGTCCATCTCACACGAATTTATGGCTATGGGCAACACATAATCCTAGTGCAATATGATACTG
GGGTTATTAAGATGTGTCCCAGGCAGGGACCAAGACAGGTGAACCATGTTGTTACACTCTATTTGTAACA
AGGGGAAAGAGAGTGGACGCCGACAGCAGCGGACTCCACTGGTTGTCTCTAACACCCCCGAAAATTAAAC
GGGGCTCCACGCCAATGGGGCCCATAAACAAAGACAAGTGGCCACTCTTTTTTTTGAAATTGTGGAGTGG
GGGCACGCGTCAGCCCCCACACGCCGCCCTGCGGTTTTGGACTGTAAAATAAGGGTGTAATAACTTGGCT
GATTGTAACCCCGCTAACCACTGCGGTCAAACCACTTGCCCACAAAACCACTAATGGCACCCCGGGGAAT
ACCTGCATAAGTAGGTGGGCGGGCCAAGATAGGGGCGCGATTGCTGCGATCTGGAGGACAAATTACACAC
ACTTGCGCCTGAGCGCCAAGCACAGGGTTGTTGGTCCTCATATTCACGAGGTCGCTGAGAGCACGGTGGG
CTAATGTTGCCATGGGTAGCATATACTACCCAAATATCTGGATAGCATATGCTATCCTAATCTATATCTG
GGTAGCATAGGCTATCCTAATCTATATCTGGGTAGTATATGCTATCCTAATCTGTATCCGGGTAGCATAT
GCTATCCTAATAGAGATTAGGGTAGTATATGCTATCCTAATTTATATCTGGGTAGCATATACTACCCAAA
TATCTGGATAGCATATGCTATCCTAATCTATATCTGGGTAGCATATGCTATCCTAATCTATATCTGGGTA
GCATAGGCTATCCTAATCTATATCTGGGTAGCATATGCTATCCTAATCTATATCTGGGTAGTATATGCTA
TCCTAATTTATATCTGGGTAGCATAGGCTATCCTAATCTATATCTGGGTAGCATATGCTATCCTAATCTA
TATCTGGGTAGTATATGCTATCCTAATCTGTATCCGGGTAGCATATGCTATCCTCATGCATATACAGTCA
GCATATGATACCCAGTAGTAGAGTGGGAGTGCTATCCTTTGCATATGCCGCCACCTCCCAAGGGGGCGTG
AATTTTCGCTGCTTGTCCTTTTCCTGCTGGTTGCTCCCATTCTTAGGTGAATTTAAGGAGGCCAGGCTAA
AGCCGTCGCATGTCTGATTGCTCACCAGGTAAATGTCGCTAATGTTTTCCAACGCGAGAAGGTGTTGAGC
GCGGAGCTGAGTGACGTGACAACATGGGTATGCCCAATTGCCCCATGTTGGGAGGACGAAAATGGTGACA
AGACAGATGGCCAGAAATACACCAACAGCACGCATGATGTCTACTGGGGATTTATTCTTTAGTGCGGGGG
AATACACGGCTTTTAATACGATTGAGGGCGTCTCCTAACAAGTTACATCACTCCTGCCCTTCCTCACCCT
CATCTCCATCACCTCCTTCATCTCCGTCATCTCCGTCATCACCCTCCGCGGCAGCCCCTTCCACCATAGG
TGGAAACCAGGGAGGCAAATCTACTCCATCGTCAAAGCTGCACACAGTCACCCTGATATTGCAGGTAGGA
GCGGGCTTTGTCATAACAAGGTCCTTAATCGCATCCTTCAAAACCTCAGCAAATATATGAGTTTGTAAAA
AGACCATGAAATAACAGACAATGGACTCCCTTAGCGGGCCAGGTTGTGGGCCGGGTCCAGGGGCCATTCC
AAAGGGGAGACGACTCAATGGTGTAAGACGACATTGTGGAATAGCAAGGGCAGTTCCTCGCCTTAGGTTG
TAAAGGGAGGTCTTACTACCTCCATATACGAACACACCGGCGACCCAAGTTCCTTCGTCGGTAGTCCTTT
CTACGTGACTCCTAGCCAGGAGAGCTCTTAAACCTTCTGCAATGTTCTCAAATTTCGGGTTGGAACCTCC
TTGACCACGATGCTTTCCAAACCACCCTCCTTTTTTGCGCCTGCCTCCATCACCCTGACCCCGGGGTCCA
GTGCTTGGGCCTTCTCCTGGGTCATCTGCGGGGCCCTGCTCTATCGCTCCCGGGGGCACGTCAGGCTCAC
CATCTGGGCCACCTTCTTGGTGGTATTCAAAATAATCGGCTTCCCCTACAGGGTGGAAAAATGGCCTTCT
ACCTGGAGGGGGCCTGCGCGGTGGAGACCCGGATGATGATGACTGACTACTGGGACTCCTGGGCCTCTTT
TCTCCACGTCCACGACCTCTCCCCCTGGCTCTTTCACGACTTCCCCCCCTGGCTCTTTCACGTCCTCTAC
CCCGGCGGCCTCCACTACCTCCTCGACCCCGGCCTCCACTACCTCCTCGACCCCGGCCTCCACTGCCTCC
TCGACCCCGGCCTCCACCTCCTGCTCCTGCCCCTCCTGCTCCTGCCCCTCCTCCTGCTCCTGCCCCTCCT
GCCCCTCCTGCTCCTGCCCCTCCTGCCCCTCCTGCTCCTGCCCCTCCTGCCCCTCCTGCTCCTGCCCCTC
CTGCCCCTCCTCCTGCTCCTGCCCCTCCTGCCCCTCCTCCTGCTCCTGCCCCTCCTGCCCCTCCTGCTCC
TGCCCCTCCTGCCCCTCCTGCTCCTGCCCCTCCTGCCCCTCCTGCTCCTGCCCCTCCTGCTCCTGCCCCT
CCTGCTCCTGCCCCTCCTGCTCCTGCCCCTCCTGCCCCTCCTGCCCCTCCTCCTGCTCCTGCCCCTCCTG
CTCCTGCCCCTCCTGCCCCTCCTGCCCCTCCTGCTCCTGCCCCTCCTCCTGCTCCTGCCCCTCCTGCCCC
TCCTGCCCCTCCTCCTGCTCCTGCCCCTCCTGCCCCTCCTCCTGCTCCTGCCCCTCCTCCTGCTCCTGCC
CCTCCTGCCCCTCCTGCCCCTCCTCCYSCTCCTGCCCCTCCTGCCCCTCCTCCTGCTCCTGCCCCTCCTC
CTGCTCCTGCCCCTCCTGCCCCTCCTGCCCCTCCTCCTGCTCCTGCCCCTCCTCCTGCTCCTGCCCCTCC
TGCCCCTCCTGCCCCTCCTGCCCCTCCTCCTGCTCCTGCCCCTCCTCCTGCTCCTGCCCCTCCTGCTCCT
GCCCCTCCCGCTCCTGCTCCTGCTCCTGTTCCACCGTGGGTCCCTTTGCAGCCAATGCAACTTGGACGTT
TTTGGGGTCTCCGGACACCATCTCTATGTCTTGGCCCTGATCCTGAGCCGCCCGGGGCTCCTGGTCTTCC
GCCTCCTCGTCCTCGTCCTCTTCCCCGTCCTCGTCCATGGTTATCACCCCCTCTTCTTTGAGGTCCACTG
CCGCCGGAGCCTTCTGGTCCAGATGTGTCTCCCTTCTCTCCTAGGCCATTTCCAGGTCCTGTACCTGGCC
CCTCGTCAGACATGATTCACACTAAAAGAGATCAATAGACATCTTTATTAGACGACGCTCAGTGAATACA
GGGAGTGCAGACTCCTGCCCCCTCCAACAGCCCCCCCACCCTCATCCCCTTCATGGTCGCTGTCAGACAG
ATCCAGGTCTGAAAATTCCCCATCCTCCGAACCATCCTCGTCCTCATCACCAATTACTCGCAGCCCGGAA
AACTCCCGCTGAACATCCTCAAGATTTGCGTCCTGAGCCTCAAGCCAGGCCTCAAATTCCTCGTCCCCCT
TTTTGCTGGACGGTAGGGATGGGGATTCTCGGGACCCCTCCTCTTCCTCTTCAAGGTCACCAGACAGAGA
TGCTACTGGGGCAACGGAAGAAAAGCTGGGTGCGGCCTGTGAGGATCAGCTTATCGATGATAAGCTGTCA
AACATGAGAATTCTTGAAGACGAAAGGGCCTCGTGATACGCCTATTTTTATAGGTTAATGTCATGATAAT
AATGGTTTCTTAGACGTCAGGTGGCACTTTTCGGGGAAATGTGCGCGGAACCCCTATTTGTTTATTTTTC
TAAATACATTCAAATATGTATCCGCTCATGAGACAATAACCCTGATAAATGCTTCAATAATATTGAAAAA
GGAAGAGTATGAGTATTCAACATTTCCGTGTCGCCCTTATTCCCTTTTTTGCGGCATTTTGCCTTCCTGT
TTTTGCTCACCCAGAAACGCTGGTGAAAGTAAAAGATGCTGAAGATCAGTTGGGTGCACGAGTGGGTTAC
ATCGAACTGGATCTCAACAGCGGTAAGATCCTTGAGAGTTTTCGCCCCGAAGAACGTTTTCCAATGATGA
GCACTTTTAAAGTTCTGCTATGTGGCGCGGTATTATCCCGTGTTGACGCCGGGCAAGAGCAACTCGGTCG
CCGCATACACTATTCTCAGAATGACTTGGTTGAGTACTCACCAGTCACAGAAAAGCATCTTACGGATGGC
ATGACAGTAAGAGAATTATGCAGTGCTGCCATAACCATGAGTGATAACACTGCGGCCAACTTACTTCTGA
CAACGATCGGAGGACCGAAGGAGCTAACCGCTTTTTTGCACAACATGGGGGATCATGTAACTCGCCTTGA
TCGTTGGGAACCGGAGCTGAATGAAGCCATACCAAACGACGAGCGTGACACCACGATGCCTGCAGCAATG
GCAACAACGTTGCGCAAACTATTAACTGGCGAACTACTTACTCTAGCTTCCCGGCAACAATTAATAGACT
GGATGGAGGCGGATAAAGTTGCAGGACCACTTCTGCGCTCGGCCCTTCCGGCTGGCTGGTTTATTGCTGA
TAAATCTGGAGCCGGTGAGCGTGGGTCTCGCGGTATCATTGCAGCACTGGGGCCAGATGGTAAGCCCTCC
CGTATCGTAGTTATCTACACGACGGGGAGTCAGGCAACTATGGATGAACGAAATAGACAGATCGCTGAGA
TAGGTGCCTCACTGATTAAGCATTGGTAACTGTCAGACCAAGTTTACTCATATATACTTTAGATTGATTT
AAAACTTCATTTTTAATTTAAAAGGATCTAGGTGAAGATCCTTTTTGATAATCTCATGACCAAAATCCCT
TAACGTGAGTTTTCGTTCCACTGAGCGTCAGACCCCGTAGAAAAGATCAAAGGATCTTCTTGAGATCCTT
TTTTTCTGCGCGTAATCTGCTGCTTGCAAACAAAAAAACCACCGCTACCAGCGGTGGTTTGTTTGCCGGA
TCAAGAGCTACCAACTCTTTTTCCGAAGGTAACTGGCTTCAGCAGAGCGCAGATACCAAATACTGTCCTT
CTAGTGTAGCCGTAGTTAGGCCACCACTTCAAGAACTCTGTAGCACCGCCTACATACCTCGCTCTGCTAA
TCCTGTTACCAGTGGCTGCTGCCAGTGGCGATAAGTCGTGTCTTACCGGGTTGGACTCAAGACGATAGTT
ACCGGATAAGGCGCAGCGGTCGGGCTGAACGGGGGGTTCGTGCACACAGCCCAGCTTGGAGCGAACGACC
TACACCGAACTGAGATACCTACAGCGTGAGCTATGAGAAAGCGCCACGCTTCCCGAAGGGAGAAAGGCGG
ACAGGTATCCGGTAAGCGGCAGGGTCGGAACAGGAGAGCGCACGAGGGAGCTTCCAGGGGGAAACGCCTG
GTATCTTTATAGTCCTGTCGGGTTTCGCCACCTCTGACTTGAGCGTCGATTTTTGTGATGCTCGTCAGGG
GGGCGGAGCCTATGGAAAAACGCCAGCAACGCGGCCTTTTTACGGTTCCTGGCCTTTTGCTGGCCTTGAA
GCTGTCCCTGATGGTCGTCATCTACCTGCCTGGACAGCATGGCCTGCAACGCGGGCATCCCGATGCCGCC
GGAAGCGAGAAGAATCATAATGGGGAAGGCCATCCAGCCTCGCGTCGAACTAGATGATCCGGCTGTGGAA
TGTGTGTCAGTTAGGGTGTGGAAAGTCCCCAGGCTCCCCAGCAGGCAGAAGTATGCAAAGCATGCATCTC
AATTAGTCAGCAACCAGGTGTGGAAAGTCCCCAGGCTCCCCAGCAGGCAGAAGTATGCAAAGCATGCATC
TCAATTAGTCAGCAACCATAGTCCCGCCCCTAACTCCGCCCATCCCGCCCCTAACTCCGCCCAGTTCCGC
CCATTCTCCGCCCCATGGCTGACTAATTTTTTTTATTTATGCAGAGGCCGAGGCCGCCTCGGCCTCTGAG
CTATTCCAGAAGTAGTGAGGAGGCTTTTTTGGAGGGTGACCGCCACGACCGGTATGGCCAAGCCTTTGTC
TCAAGAAGAATCCACCCTCATTGAAAGAGCAACGGCTACAATCAACAGCATCCCCATCTCTGAAGACTAC
AGCGTCGCCAGCGCAGCTCTCTCTAGCGACGGCCGCATCTTCACTGGTGTCAATGTATATCATTTTACTG
GGGGACCTTGTGCAGAACTCGTGGTGCTGGGCACTGCTGCTGCTGCGGCAGCTGGCAACCTGACTTGTAT
CGTCGCGATCGGAAATGAGAACAGGGGCATCTTGAGCCCCTGCGGACGGTGCCGACAGGTGCTTCTCGAT
CTGCATCCTGGGATCAAAGCCATAGTGAAGGACAGTGATGGACAGCCGACGGCAGTTGGGATTCGTGAAT
TGCTGCCCTCTGGTTATGTGTGGGAGGGCTAACGGTCCGACGCGGCCCGACGGGTCCGAGGGGGGTCGAC
CTCGAAACTTGTTTATTGCAGCTTATAATGGTTACAAATAAAGCAATAGCATCACAAATTTCACAAATAA
AGCATTTTTTTCACTGCATTCTAGTTGTGGTTTGTCCAAACTCATCAATGTATCTTATCATGTCTGGATC
TGATCCGAACCCCTTCCTCGACCAATTCTCATGTTTGACAGCTTATCATCGCAGATCCGGGCAACGTTGT
TGCCATTGCTCGACCAATTCTCATGTTTGACAGCTTATCATCGCAGATCCGTATGGTGCACTCTCAGTAC
AATCTGCTCTGATGCCGCATAGTTAAGCCAGTATCTGCTCCCTGCTTGTGTGTTGGAGGTCGCTGAGTAG
TGCGCGAGCAAAATTTAAGCTACAACAAGGCAAGGCTTGACCGACAATTGCATGAAGAATCTGCTTAGGG
TTAGGCGTTTTGCGCTGCTTCGCGATGTACGGGCCAGATATACGCGTATCTGAGGGGACTAGGGTGTGTT
TAGGCGAAAAGCGGGGCTTCGGTTGTACGCGGTTAGGAGTCCCCTCAGGATATAGTAGTTTCGCTTTTGC
ATAGGGAGGGGGAAATGTAGTCTTATGCAATACTCTTGTAGTCTTGCAACATGGTAACGATGAGTTAGCA
ACATGCCTTACAAGGAGAGAAAAAGCACCGTGCATGCCGATTGGTGGAAGTAAGGTGGTACGATCGTGCC
TTATTAGGAAGGCAACAGACGGGTCTGACATGGATTGGACGAACCACTGAATTCCGCATTGCAGAGATAT
TGTATTTAAGTGCCTAGCTCGATACAATAAACGCCATTTGACCATTCACCACATTGGTGTGCACCTCCAA
GCTGGCCGGGGATCCTCTAGGGCCTCTGAGCTATTCCAGAAGTAGTGAAGAGGCTTTTTTGGAGGCCTAG
GCTTTTGCAAAAAGCTCCGGATCGATCCTGAGAACTTCAGGGTGAGTTTGGGGACCCTTGATTGTTCTTT
CTTTTTCGCTATTGTAAAATTCATGTTATATGGAGGGGGCAAAGTTTTCAGGGTGTTGTTTAGAATGGGA
AGATGTCCCTTGTATCACCATGGACCCTCATGATAATTTTGTTTCTTTCACTTTCTACTCTGTTGACAAC
CATTGTCTCCTCTTATTTTCTTTTCATTTTCTGTAACTTTTTCGTTAAACTTTAGCTTGCATTTGTAACG
AATTTTTAAATTCACTTTTGTTTATTTGTCAGATTGTAAGTACTTTCTCTAATCACTTTTTTTTCAAGGC
AATCAGGGTATATTATATTGTACTTCAGCACAGTTTTAGAGAACAATTGTTATAATTAAATGATAAGGTA
GAATATTTCTGCATATAAATTCTGGCTGGCGTGGAAATATTCTTATTGGTAGAAACAACTACATCCTGGT
CATCATCCTGCCTTTCTCTTTATGGTTACAATGATATACACTGTTTGAGATGAGGATAAAATACTCTGAG
TCCAAACCGGGCCCCTCTGCTAACCATGTTCATGCCTTCTTCTTTTTCCTACAGCTCCTGGGCAACGTGC
TGGTTATTGTGCTGTCTCATCATTTTGGCAAAGAATTGTAATACGACTCACTATAGGGCGAATTGATATG
TCTAGATTAGATAAAAGTAAAGTGATTAACAGCGCATTAGAGCTGCTTAATGAGGTCGGAATCGAAGGTT
TAACAACCCGTAAACTCGCCCAGAAGCTAGGTGTAGAGCAGCCTACATTGTATTGGCATGTAAAAAATAA
GCGGGCTTTGCTCGACGCCTTAGCCATTGAGATGTTAGATAGGCACCATACTCACTTTTGCCCTTTAGAA
GGGGAAAGCTGGCAAGATTTTTTACGTAATAACGCTAAAAGTTTTAGATGTGCTTTACTAAGTCATCGCG
ATGGAGCAAAAGTACATTTAGGTACACGGCCTACAGAAAAACAGTATGAAACTCTCGAAAATCAATTAGC
CTTTTTATGCCAACAAGGTTTTTCACTAGAGAATGCATTATATGCACTCAGCGCTGTGGGGCATTTTACT
TTAGGTTGCGTATTGGAAGATCAAGAGCATCAAGTCGCTAAAGAAGAAAGGGAAACACCTACTACTGATA
GTATGCCGCCATTATTACGACAAGCTATCGAATTATTTGATCACCAAGGTGCAGAGCCAGCCTTCTTATT
CGGCCTTGAATTGATCATATGCGGATTAGAAAAACAACTTAAATGTGAAAGTGGGTCCGCGTACAGCGGA
TCCCGGGAATTCAGATCTTATTAAAGCAGAACTTGTTTATTGCAGCTTATAATGGTTACAAATAAAGCAA
TAGCATCACAAATTTCACAAATAAAGCATTTTTTTCACTGCATTCTAGTTGTGGTTTGTCCAAACTCATC
AATGTATCTTATCATGTCTGGTCGAATCCATGGCGCAGAACTGGTAGGTATGGAAGATCCGCGTTGACAT
TGATTATTGACTAGTTATTAATAGTAATCAATTACGGGGTCATTAGTTCATAGCCCATATATGGAGTTCC
GCGTTACATAACTTACGGTAAATGGCCCGCCTGGCTGACCGCCCAACGACCCCCGCCCATTGACGTCAAT
AATGACGTATGTTCCCATAGTAACGCCAATAGGGACTTTCCATTGACGTCAATGGGTGGAGTATTTACGG
TAAACTGCCCACTTGGCAGTACATCAAGTGTATCATATGCCAAGTACGCCCCCTATTGACGTCAATGACG
GTAAATGGCCCGCCTGGCATTATGCCCAGTACATGACCTTATGGGACTTTCCTACTTGGCAGTACATCTA
CGTATTAGTCATCGCTATTACCATGGTGATGCGGTTTTGGCAGTACATCAATGGGCGTGGATAGCGGTTT
GACTCACGGGGATTTCCAAGTCTCCACCCCATTGACGTCAATGGGAGTTTGTTTTGGCACCAAAATCAAC
GGGACTTTCCAAAATGTCGTAACAACTCCGCCCCATTGACGCAAATGGGCGGTAGGCGTGTACGGTGGGA
GGTCTATATAAGCAGAGCTCTCCCTATCAGTGATAGAGATCTCCCTATCAGTGATAGAGATCGTCGACGA
GCTCGTTTAGTGAACCGTCAGATCGCCTGGAGACGCCATCCACGCTGTTTTGACCTCCATAGAAGACACC
GGGACCGATCCAGCCTCCGGACTCTAGCGTTTAAACTTAAGCTTACCACCATGGATTATAAAGACGATGA
TGACAAGCACCACCACCACCACCACGACAAGGATTGTGAAATGAAACGCACCACACTGGACAGCCCTTTG
GGGAAGCTGGAGCTGTCTGGTTGTGAGCAGGGTCTGCACGAAATAATTTTTCTGGGCAAGGGGACGTCTG
CAGCTGATGCCGTGGAGGTCCCAGCCCCCGCTGCGGTTCTCGGAGGTCCGGAGCCCCTGATACAGGCTAC
AGCCTGGCTGAATGCCTATTTCCACCAGCCCGAGGCTATCGAAGAGTTCCCCGTGCCGGCTCTTCACCAT
CCCGTTTTCCAGCAAGAGTCGTTCACCAGACAGGTGTTATGGAAGCTGCTGAAGGTTGTGAAATTCGGAG
AAGTGATTTCTGAGTCACACTTAGCAGCCCTGGTAGGCAACCCCGCAGCCACGGCAGCAGTGAATACGGC
ACTGGATGGCAATCCTGTCCCTATCCTGATCCCGTGCCACAGAGTGGTCCAGGGGGATTCGGATGTGGGG
CCGTACCTTGGTGGACTGGCCGTGAAGGAATGGCTTCTGGCCCATGAAGGCCACCGGTTGGGGAAGCCAG
GCTTGGGATTCGAACTGGAGGTGCTGTTCCAGGGCCCCGGTACCGCCATCACAAGTTTGTACAAAAAAGC
AGGCTTTATCACCGGTACCATGAGCCAAGTGCTGTTCCACCAACTAGTCCCGTTGCAGGTGAAATGCAAA
GACTGTGAGGAGAGGAGAGTAAGTATAAGAATGAGCATTGAACTACAATCAGTTTCTAATCCAGTTCACA
GAAAGGACTTAGTTATTCGTCTGACTGATGACACGGATCCATTTTTTTTATATAACCTTGTTATATCTGA
GGAAGATTTTCAAAGTTTAAAATTCCAGCAAGGTCTTCTGGTAGACTTCTTAGCTTTCCCACAAAAATTT
ATAGATCTCCTTCAGCAATGTACTCAAGAACATGCCAAAGAAATTCCAAGGTTTTTGCTACAGTTAGTTT
CTCCAGCAGCTATTTTGGATAACTCACCTGCATTTTTAAATGTGGTAGAGACAAATCCTTTTAAGCATCT
TACACACCTCTCACTAAAACTTTTACCTGGAAATGATGTGGAGATAAAGAAATTTCTCGCAGGCTGTTTG
AAATGTAGCAAGGAAGAAAAATTATCATTGATGCAATCACTAGATGATGCTACTAAGCAACTGGACTTTA
CACGAAAGACATTAGCAGAAAAAAAACAAGAGCTCGATAAGTTACGGAATGAATGGGCGTCACATACAGC
AGCCTTGACAAACAAGCATTCTCAGGAACTGACAAATGAAAAGGAAAAAGCCTTGCAGGCACAGGTTCAA
TATCAACAGCAGCATGAACAACAGAAAAAAGATTTAGAAATCCTCCATCAACAAAACATCCACCAGCTAC
AAAACAGACTGTCTGAGTTAGAAGCGGCTAATAAAGACTTAACCGAAAGAAAATATAAAGGAGACTCCAC
TATTAGAGAACTTAAAGCAAAACTTTCTGGTGTTGAAGAGGAGCTACAGCGGACTAAGCAAGAAGTCCTC
TCTTTGCGAAGAGAGAATTCTACACTAGATGTTGAATGCCACGAGAAAGAAAAGCACGTTAATCAGCTAC
AAACAAAAGTGGCAGTTTTAGAACAGGAAATCAAGGATAAGGACCAGCTTGTTTTAAGAACAAAAGAGGC
ATTTGATACAATCCAGGAACAAAAGGTGGTTTTAGAAGAAAATGGTGAGAAAAATCAAGTACAACTAGGA
AAGCTTGAAGCTACAATAAAATCATTATCTGCAGAACTTCTGAAGGCAAATGAAATTATCAAGAAGTTAC
AAGGGGATCTGAAAACTTTAATGGGTAAGTTGAAATTGAAGAATACAGTTACTATTCAGCAAGAAAAACT
CTTGGCTGAGAAGGAGGAAAAATTACAAAAGGAACAAAAGGAATTACAAGATGTTGGACAGTCTCTTCGA
ATTAAAGAGCAAGAGGTATGCAAATTACAAGAACAATTAGAAGCTACAGTTAAAAAACTTGAAGAAAGCA
AACAACTTCTAAAAAATAATGAAAAGTTAATCACGTGGTTAAATAAAGAACTAAATGAAAATCAGCTAGT
GAGAAAGCAAGATGTATTGGGACCTTCTACTACTCCGCCTGCACATTCCAGCAGCAACACAATCAGAAGT
GGAATTTCTCCTAACCTGAATGTGGTTGATGGTAGACTGACTTACCCAACCTGTGGGATTGGTTATCCTG
TCTCCTCTGCATTTGCATTCCAGAATACCTTCCCTCATTCGATATCTGCCAAAAATACCAGCCACCCTGG
TTCAGGAACAAAGGTTCAGTTTAATTTGCAGTTTACAAAACCAAATGCATCACTAGGAGATGTTCAGTCA
GGAGCAACTATTAGTATGCCTTGCTCAACTGATAAGGAAAATGGTGAAAATGTAGGGTTGGAATCCAAAT
ACCTGAAGAAAAGGGAAGATAGCATTCCTTTACGCGGACTCAGCCAGAACCTATTTAGTAATTCAGACCA
TCAGAGAGATGGCACTTTAGGAGCATTACATACATCTTCCAAACCCACAGCGCTCCCCTCTGCGTCTTCA
GCCTATTTCCCTGGGCAGTTACCAAACAGTTAATCTAGACCCAGCTTTC
