>Addgene plasmid #136838 | pEBTetBl-CLIP-HsSAS6 | depositor partial sequence | sequence record 264107 | Insert
ATGGGCGGTAGGCGTGTACGGTGGGAGGTCTATATAAGCAGAGCTCTCCCTATCAGTGATAGAGATCTCC
CTATCAGTGATAGAGATCGTCGACGAGCTCGTTTAGTGAACCGTCAGATCGCCTGGAGACGCCATCCACG
CTGTTTTGACCTCCATAGAAGACACCGGGACCGATCCAGCCTCCGGACTCTAGCGTTTAAACTTAAGCTT
ACCACCATGGATTATAAAGACGATGATGACAAGCACCACCACCACCACCACGACAAGGATTGTGAAATGA
AACGCACCACACTGGACAGCCCTTTGGGGAAGCTGGAGCTGTCTGGTTGTGAGCAGGGTCTGCACGAAAT
AATTTTTCTGGGCAAGGGGACGTCTGCAGCTGATGCCGTGGAGGTCCCAGCCCCCGCTGCGGTTCTCGGA
GGTCCGGAGCCCCTGATACAGGCTACAGCCTGGCTGAATGCCTATTTCCACCAGCCCGAGGCTATCGAAG
AGTTCCCCGTGCCGGCTCTTCACCATCCCGTTTTCCAGCAAGAGTCGTTCACCAGACAGGTGTTATGGAA
GCTGCTGAAGGTTGTGAAATTCGGAGAAGTGATTTCTGAGTCACACTTAGCAGCCCTGGTAGGCAACCCC
GCAGCCACGGCAGCAGTGAATACGGCACTGGATGGCAATCCTGTCCCTATCCTGATCCCGTGCCACAGAG
TGGTCCAGGGGGATTCGGATGTGGGGCCGTACCTTGGTGGACTGGCCGTGAAGGAATGGCTTCTGGCCCA
TGAAGGCCACCGGTTGGGGAAGCCAGGCTTGGGATTCGAACTGGAGGTGCTGTTCCAGGGCCCCGGTACC
GCCATCACAAGTTTGTACAAAAAAGCAGGCTTTATCACCGGTACCATGAGCCAAGTGCTGTTCCACCAAC
TAGTCCCGTTGCAGGTGAAATGCAAAGACTGTGAGGAGAGGAGAGTAAGTATAAGAATGAGCATTGAACT
ACAATCAGTTTCTAATCCAGTTCACAGAAAGGACTTAGTTATTCGTCTGACTGATGACACGGATCCATTT
TTTTTATATAACCTTGTTATATCTGAGGAAGATTTTCAAAGTTTAAAATTCCAGCAAGGTCTTCTGGTAG
ACTTCTTAGCTTTCCCACAAAAATTTATAGATCTCCTTCAGCAATGTACTCAAGAACATGCCAAAGAAAT
TCCAAGGTTTTTGCTACAGTTAGTTTCTCCAGCAGCTATTTTGGATAACTCACCTGCATTTTTAAATGTG
GTAGAGACAAATCCTTTTAAGCATCTTACACACCTCTCACTAAAACTTTTACCTGGAAATGATGTGGAGA
TAAAGAAATTTCTCGCAGGCTGTTTGAAATGTAGCAAGGAAGAAAAATTATCATTGATGCAATCACTAGA
TGATGCTACTAAGCAACTGGACTTTACACGAAAGACATTAGCAGAAAAAAAACAAGAGCTCGATAAGTTA
CGGAATGAATGGGCGTCACATACAGCAGCCTTGACAAACAAGCATTCTCAGGAACTGACAAATGAAAAGG
AAAAAGCCTTGCAGGCACAGGTTCAATATCAACAGCAGCATGAACAACAGAAAAAAGATTTAGAAATCCT
CCATCAACAAAACATCCACCAGCTACAAAACAGACTGTCTGAGTTAGAAGCGGCTAATAAAGACTTAACC
GAAAGAAAATATAAAGGAGACTCCACTATTAGAGAACTTAAAGCAAAACTTTCTGGTGTTGAAGAGGAGC
TACAGCGGACTAAGCAAGAAGTCCTCTCTTTGCGAAGAGAGAATTCTACACTAGATGTTGAATGCCACGA
GAAAGAAAAGCACGTTAATCAGCTACAAACAAAAGTGGCAGTTTTAGAACAGGAAATCAAGGATAAGGAC
CAGCTTGTTTTAAGAACAAAAGAGGCATTTGATACAATCCAGGAACAAAAGGTGGTTTTAGAAGAAAATG
GTGAGAAAAATCAAGTACAACTAGGAAAGCTTGAAGCTACAATAAAATCATTATCTGCAGAACTTCTGAA
GGCAAATGAAATTATCAAGAAGTTACAAGGGGATCTGAAAACTTTAATGGGTAAGTTGAAATTGAAGAAT
ACAGTTACTATTCAGCAAGAAAAACTCTTGGCTGAGAAGGAGGAAAAATTACAAAAGGAACAAAAGGAAT
TACAAGATGTTGGACAGTCTCTTCGAATTAAAGAGCAAGAGGTATGCAAATTACAAGAACAATTAGAAGC
TACAGTTAAAAAACTTGAAGAAAGCAAACAACTTCTAAAAAATAATGAAAAGTTAATCACGTGGTTAAAT
AAAGAACTAAATGAAAATCAGCTAGTGAGAAAGCAAGATGTATTGGGACCTTCTACTACTCCGCCTGCAC
ATTCCAGCAGCAACACAATCAGAAGTGGAATTTCTCCTAACCTGAATGTGGTTGATGGTAGACTGACTTA
CCCAACCTGTGGGATTGGTTATCCTGTCTCCTCTGCATTTGCATTCCAGAATACCTTCCCTCATTCGATA
TCTGCCAAAAATACCAGCCACCCTGGTTCAGGAACAAAGGTTCAGTTTAATTTGCAGTTTACAAAACCAA
ATGCATCACTAGGAGATGTTCAGTCAGGAGCAACTATTAGTATGCCTTGCTCAACTGATAAGGAAAATGG
TGAAAATGTAGGGTTGGAATCCAAATACCTGAAGAAAAGGGAAGATAGCATTCCTTTACGCGGACTCAGC
CAGAACCTATTTAGTAATTCAGACCATCAGAGAGATGGCACTTTAGGAGCATTACATACATCTTCCAAAC
CCACAGCGCTCCCCTCTGCGTCTTCAGCCTATTTCCCTGGGCAGTTACCAAACAGTTAA
